Addgene plasmid #83498: NPY-mApple
Purpose: Expression of a fluorescent granule marker, neuropeptide-Y, for localization and exocytosis studies.
Depositing lab: Sebastian Barg. Publication: Survey of Red Fluorescence Proteins as Markers for Secretory Granule Exocytosis. Gandasi NR, Vesto K, Helou M, Yin P, Saras J, Barg S. PLoS One. 2015 Jun 19;10(6):e0127801. doi: 10.1371/journal.pone.0127801. eCollection 2015. PONE-D-15-03957 PubMed 26091288.
Backbone
  Vector backbone: pEGFP-N1
  Backbone manufacturer: Clontech
  Vector type: Mammalian Expression
  Selectable markers: Neomycin (select with G418)
Growth in bacteria
  Bacterial resistance: Kanamycin, 50 μg/mL
  Growth temperature: 37°C
  Growth strain: DH5alpha
  Copy number: High Copy
Gene/Insert
  Gene/Insert name: NPY (alt name: neuropeptide-Y)
  Species: H. sapiens (human)
  Mutation: none
  Entrez Gene: NPY (a.k.a. PYY4)
  Promoter: CMV
  Tag / fusion protein: mApple (C terminal on backbone)
  Cloning method: Unknown
  Sequencing primers: 5′ CMV-F; 3′ SV40pA-R
Terms and licenses: Academic/Nonprofit Terms; Industry Terms: Not Available to Industry
How to cite: NPY-mApple was a gift from Sebastian Barg (Addgene plasmid # 83498 ; http://n2t.net/addgene:83498 ; RRID:Addgene_83498)
