[The description below was written by a language model from this plasmid's Addgene catalogue record and pLannotate feature annotations shown in this document.]
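Description:
NPY-mApple is a 5,007-nt mammalian expression plasmid built on the Clontech pEGFP-N1 backbone, in which the original fluorescent protein position is occupied by mApple. It encodes unmutated human neuropeptide Y (NPY) fused at its C terminus to mApple, a photostable monomeric red fluorescent protein derived from DsRed with mammalian codon optimisation. The fusion is transcribed from the human cytomegalovirus immediate early enhancer and promoter and terminated by the SV40 polyadenylation signal. Remnants of the multiple cloning site flank the NPY coding sequence, with one fragment forming the short linker between NPY and mApple. The record does not state how the insert was cloned.

The plasmid replicates in E. coli at high copy number from a ColE1/pUC-type origin and also carries an f1 phage origin. A single Tn5 aminoglycoside phosphotransferase gene (NeoR/KanR) does double duty. A bacterial bla-type promoter drives it for kanamycin selection in bacteria. The adjacent SV40 enhancer/early promoter, paired with the HSV TK polyadenylation signal, drives it in mammalian cells for G418 selection of stable transfectants. The small annotated fragments of SV40 large T antigen, ble and the bGH poly(A) signal are probably residual backbone sequence or partial annotation matches rather than functional parts.

NPY is a secreted peptide, and the record describes the fusion as a fluorescent marker of secretory granules. The stated purpose is to visualise granule localization and to follow exocytosis. The construct comes from a survey comparing red fluorescent proteins as granule exocytosis markers.
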