Features (pLannotate 1.2.2; 16 found; start..end, strand, type, name):
     61..364     +  enhancer       CMV enhancer: human cytomegalovirus immediate early enhancer
    365..568     +  promoter       CMV promoter: human cytomegalovirus (CMV) immediate early promoter
    591..627     +  misc_feature   MCS (fragment): multiple cloning site
    635..925     +  CDS            NPY: NPY_HUMAN - Experimental evidence at protein level: Swiss-Prot protein existence level 1. NPY is implicated in the control of feeding and in secretion of gonadotrophin-release hormone. From Homo sapiens (Human).
    925..954     +  misc_feature   MCS (fragment): multiple cloning site
    962..1672    +  CDS            mApple: photostable monomeric derivative of DsRed (Shaner et al., 2008) mammalian codon-optimized
   1689..1772    +  CDS            large T antigen (fragment): large T antigen from SV40 (simian virus 40)
   1795..1916    +  polyA_signal   SV40 poly(A) signal: SV40 polyadenylation signal
   1950..2378    -  rep_origin     f1 ori (sequence partly withheld): f1 bacteriophage origin of replication; arrow indicates direction of (+) strand synthesis
   2405..2509    +  promoter       AmpR promoter: bla
   2511..2868    +  promoter       SV40 promoter: SV40 enhancer and early promoter
   2903..3697    +  CDS            NeoR/KanR: aminoglycoside phosphotransferase from Tn5; aph(3')-II (or nptII); confers resistance to neomycin, kanamycin, and G418 (Geneticin®)
   3718..3870    +  CDS            ble (fragment): BLE_KLEPN - Experimental evidence at protein level: Swiss-Prot protein existence level 1. Binding protein with a strong affinity to the bleomycin family of antibiotics. Binds to CL990; an antimitotic-antibiotic compound. From Klebsiella pneumoniae.
   3929..3976    +  polyA_signal   HSV TK poly(A) signal: herpes simplex virus thymidine kinase polyadenylation signal (Cole and Stacy, 1985)
   4067..4083    -  polyA_signal   bGH poly(A) signal (fragment): bovine growth hormone polyadenylation signal
   4305..4893    +  rep_origin     ori: high-copy-number ColE1/pMB1/pBR322/pUC origin of replication
>Addgene plasmid #83498 | NPY-mApple | depositor full sequence | sequence record 163238 | NPY-mApple sequence 5007 bps
TAGTTATTAATAGTAATCAATTACGGGGTCATTAGTTCATAGCCCATATATGGAGTTCCGCGTTACATAA
CTTACGGTAAATGGCCCGCCTGGCTGACCGCCCAACGACCCCCGCCCATTGACGTCAATAATGACGTATG
TTCCCATAGTAACGCCAATAGGGACTTTCCATTGACGTCAATGGGTGGAGTATTTACGGTAAACTGCCCA
CTTGGCAGTACATCAAGTGTATCATATGCCAAGTACGCCCCCTATTGACGTCAATGACGGTAAATGGCCC
GCCTGGCATTATGCCCAGTACATGACCTTATGGGACTTTCCTACTTGGCAGTACATCTACGTATTAGTCA
TCGCTATTACCATGGTGATGCGGTTTTGGCAGTACATCAATGGGCGTGGATAGCGGTTTGACTCACGGGG
ATTTCCAAGTCTCCACCCCATTGACGTCAATGGGAGTTTGTTTTGGCACCAAAATCAACGGGACTTTCCA
AAATGTCGTAACAACTCCGCCCCATTGACGCAAATGGGCGGTAGGCGTGTACGGTGGGAGGTCTATATAA
GCAGAGCTGGTTTAGTGAACCGTCAGATCCGCTAGCGCTACCGGACTCAGATCTCGAGCTCAAGCTTAGC
CACCATGCTAGGTAACAAGCGACTGGGGCTGTCCGGACTGACCCTCGCCCTGTCCCTGCTCGTGTGCCTG
GGTGCGCTGGCCGAGGCGTACCCCTCCAAGCCGGACAACCCGGGCGAGGACGCACCAGCGGAGGACATGG
CCAGATACTACTCGGCGCTGCGACACTACATCAACCTCATCACCAGGCAGAGATATGGAAAACGATCCAG
CCCAGAGACACTGATTTCAGACCTCTTGATGAGAGAAAGCACAGAAAATGTTCCCAGAACTCGGCTTGAA
GACCCTGCAATGTGGACGGTACCGCGGGCCCGGGATCCACCGGTCGCCACCATGGTGAGCAAGGGCGAGG
AGAATAACATGGCCATCATCAAGGAGTTCATGCGCTTCAAGGTGCACATGGAGGGCTCCGTGAACGGCCA
CGAGTTCGAGATCGAGGGCGAGGGCGAGGGCCGCCCCTACGAGGCCTTTCAGACCGCTAAGCTGAAGGTG
ACCAAGGGTGGCCCCCTGCCCTTCGCCTGGGACATCCTGTCCCCTCAGTTCATGTACGGCTCCAAGGTCT
ACATTAAGCACCCAGCCGACATCCCCGACTACTTCAAGCTGTCCTTCCCCGAGGGCTTCAGGTGGGAGCG
CGTGATGAACTTCGAGGACGGCGGCATTATTCACGTTAACCAGGACTCCTCCCTGCAGGACGGCGTGTTC
ATCTACAAGGTGAAGCTGCGCGGCACCAACTTCCCCTCCGACGGCCCCGTAATGCAGAAGAAGACCATGG
GCTGGGAGGCCTCCGAGGAGCGGATGTACCCCGAGGACGGCGCCCTGAAGAGCGAGATCAAGAAGAGGCT
GAAGCTGAAGGACGGCGGCCACTACGCCGCCGAGGTCAAGACCACCTACAAGGCCAAGAAGCCCGTGCAG
CTGCCCGGCGCCTACATCGTCGACATCAAGTTGGACATCGTGTCCCACAACGAGGACTACACCATCGTGG
AACAGTACGAACGCGCCGAGGGCCGCCACTCCACCGGCGGCATGGACGAGCTGTACAAGTAAAGCGGCCG
CGACTCTAGATCATAATCAGCCATACCACATTTGTAGAGGTTTTACTTGCTTTAAAAAACCTCCCACACC
TCCCCCTGAACCTGAAACATAAAATGAATGCAATTGTTGTTGTTAACTTGTTTATTGCAGCTTATAATGG
TTACAAATAAAGCAATAGCATCACAAATTTCACAAATAAAGCATTTTTTTCACTGCATTCTAGTTGTGGT
TTGTCCAAACTCATCAATGTATCTTAAGGCGTAAATTGTAAGCGTTAATATTTTGTTAAAATTCGCGTTA
AATTTTTGTTAAATCAGCTCATTTTTTAACCAATAGGCCGAAATCGGCAAAATCCCTTATAAATCAAAAG
AATAGACCGAGATAGGGT
[37 nt withheld, positions 2049-2085]
AAAGAACGTGGACTCCAACGTCAAAGG
[49 nt withheld, positions 2113-2161]
T
[91 nt withheld, positions 2163-2253]
G
[124 nt withheld, positions 2255-2378]
CAGGTGGCACTTTTCGGGGAAATGTGCGCGGAACCCCTATTTGTTTATTTTTCTAAATACATTCAAATAT
GTATCCGCTCATGAGACAATAACCCTGATAAATGCTTCAATAATATTGAAAAAGGAAGAGTCCTGAGGCG
GAAAGAACCAGCTGTGGAATGTGTGTCAGTTAGGGTGTGGAAAGTCCCCAGGCTCCCCAGCAGGCAGAAG
TATGCAAAGCATGCATCTCAATTAGTCAGCAACCAGGTGTGGAAAGTCCCCAGGCTCCCCAGCAGGCAGA
AGTATGCAAAGCATGCATCTCAATTAGTCAGCAACCATAGTCCCGCCCCTAACTCCGCCCATCCCGCCCC
TAACTCCGCCCAGTTCCGCCCATTCTCCGCCCCATGGCTGACTAATTTTTTTTATTTATGCAGAGGCCGA
GGCCGCCTCGGCCTCTGAGCTATTCCAGAAGTAGTGAGGAGGCTTTTTTGGAGGCCTAGGCTTTTGCAAA
GATCGATCAAGAGACAGGATGAGGATCGTTTCGCATGATTGAACAAGATGGATTGCACGCAGGTTCTCCG
GCCGCTTGGGTGGAGAGGCTATTCGGCTATGACTGGGCACAACAGACAATCGGCTGCTCTGATGCCGCCG
TGTTCCGGCTGTCAGCGCAGGGGCGCCCGGTTCTTTTTGTCAAGACCGACCTGTCCGGTGCCCTGAATGA
ACTGCAAGACGAGGCAGCGCGGCTATCGTGGCTGGCCACGACGGGCGTTCCTTGCGCAGCTGTGCTCGAC
GTTGTCACTGAAGCGGGAAGGGACTGGCTGCTATTGGGCGAAGTGCCGGGGCAGGATCTCCTGTCATCTC
ACCTTGCTCCTGCCGAGAAAGTATCCATCATGGCTGATGCAATGCGGCGGCTGCATACGCTTGATCCGGC
TACCTGCCCATTCGACCACCAAGCGAAACATCGCATCGAGCGAGCACGTACTCGGATGGAAGCCGGTCTT
GTCGATCAGGATGATCTGGACGAAGAGCATCAGGGGCTCGCGCCAGCCGAACTGTTCGCCAGGCTCAAGG
CGAGCATGCCCGACGGCGAGGATCTCGTCGTGACCCATGGCGATGCCTGCTTGCCGAATATCATGGTGGA
AAATGGCCGCTTTTCTGGATTCATCGACTGTGGCCGGCTGGGTGTGGCGGACCGCTATCAGGACATAGCG
TTGGCTACCCGTGATATTGCTGAAGAGCTTGGCGGCGAATGGGCTGACCGCTTCCTCGTGCTTTACGGTA
TCGCCGCTCCCGATTCGCAGCGCATCGCCTTCTATCGCCTTCTTGACGAGTTCTTCTGAGCGGGACTCTG
GGGTTCGAAATGACCGACCAAGCGACGCCCAACCTGCCATCACGAGATTTCGATTCCACCGCCGCCTTCT
ATGAAAGGTTGGGCTTCGGAATCGTTTTCCGGGACGCCGGCTGGATGATCCTCCAGCGCGGGGATCTCAT
GCTGGAGTTCTTCGCCCACCCTAGGGGGAGGCTAACTGAAACACGGAAGGAGACAATACCGGAAGGAACC
CGCGCTATGACGGCAATAAAAAGACAGAATAAAACGCACGGTGTTGGGTCGTTTGTTCATAAACGCGGGG
TTCGGTCCCAGGGCTGGCACTCTGTCGATACCCCACCGAGACCCCATTGGGGCCAATACGCCCGCGTTTC
TTCCTTTTCCCCACCCCACCCCCCAAGTTCGGGTGAAGGCCCAGGGCTCGCAGCCAACGTCGGGGCGGCA
GGCCCTGCCATAGCCTCAGGTTACTCATATATACTTTAGATTGATTTAAAACTTCATTTTTAATTTAAAA
GGATCTAGGTGAAGATCCTTTTTGATAATCTCATGACCAAAATCCCTTAACGTGAGTTTTCGTTCCACTG
AGCGTCAGACCCCGTAGAAAAGATCAAAGGATCTTCTTGAGATCCTTTTTTTCTGCGCGTAATCTGCTGC
TTGCAAACAAAAAAACCACCGCTACCAGCGGTGGTTTGTTTGCCGGATCAAGAGCTACCAACTCTTTTTC
CGAAGGTAACTGGCTTCAGCAGAGCGCAGATACCAAATACTGTCCTTCTAGTGTAGCCGTAGTTAGGCCA
CCACTTCAAGAACTCTGTAGCACCGCCTACATACCTCGCTCTGCTAATCCTGTTACCAGTGGCTGCTGCC
AGTGGCGATAAGTCGTGTCTTACCGGGTTGGACTCAAGACGATAGTTACCGGATAAGGCGCAGCGGTCGG
GCTGAACGGGGGGTTCGTGCACACAGCCCAGCTTGGAGCGAACGACCTACACCGAACTGAGATACCTACA
GCGTGAGCTATGAGAAAGCGCCACGCTTCCCGAAGGGAGAAAGGCGGACAGGTATCCGGTAAGCGGCAGG
GTCGGAACAGGAGAGCGCACGAGGGAGCTTCCAGGGGGAAACGCCTGGTATCTTTATAGTCCTGTCGGGT
TTCGCCACCTCTGACTTGAGCGTCGATTTTTGTGATGCTCGTCAGGGGGGCGGAGCCTATGGAAAAACGC
CAGCAACGCGGCCTTTTTACGGTTCCTGGCCTTTTGCTGGCCTTTTGCTCACATGTTCTTTCCTGCGTTA
TCCCCTGATTCTGTGGATAACCGTATTACCGCCATGCAT
