>Addgene plasmid #83498 | NPY-mApple | addgene partial sequence | sequence record 165465 | CMV-F 5'-CGCAAATGGGCGGTAGGCGTG-3'
TGGTTTAGTGAACCGTCAGATCCGCTAGCGCTACCGGACTCAGATCTCGAGCTCAAGCTTAGCCACCATG
CTAGGTAACAAGCGACTGGGGCTGTCCGGACTGACCCTCGCCCTGTCCCTGCTCGTGTGCCTGGGTGCGC
TGGCCGAGGCGTACCCCTCCAAGCCGGACAACCCGGGCGAGGACGCACCAGCGGAGGACATGGCCAGATA
CTACTCGGCGCTGCGACACTACATCAACCTCATCACCAGGCAGAGATATGGAAAACGATCCAGCCCAGAG
ACACTGATTTCAGACCTCTTGATGAGAGAAAGCACAGAAAATGTTCCCAGAACTCGGCTTGAAGACCCTG
CAATGTGGACGGTACCGCGGGCCCGGGATCCACCGGTCGCCACCATGGTGAGCAAGGGCGAGGAGAATAA
CATGGCCATCATCAAGGAGTTCATGCGCTTCAAGGTGCACATGGAGGGCTCCGTGAACGGCCACGAGTTC
GAGATCGAGGGCGAGGGCGAGGGCCGCCCCTACGAGGCCTTTCAGACCGCTAAGCTGAAGGTGACCAAGG
GTGGCCCCCTGCCCTTCGCCTGGGACATCCTGTCCCCTCAGTTCATGTACGGCTCCAAGGTCTACATTAA
GCACCCAGCCGACATCCCCGACTACTTCAAGCTGTCCTTCCCCGAGGGCTTCAGGTGGGAGCGCGTGATG
AACTTCGAGGACGGCGGCATTATTCACGTTAACCAGGACTCCTCCCTGCAGGACGGCGTGTTCATCTACA
AGGTGAAGCTGCGCGGCACCAACTTCCCCTCCGACGGCCCCGTAATGCAGAAGAAGACCATGGGCTGGGA
GGCCTCCGAGGAGCGGATGTACCCCGAGGACGGCGCCCTGAAGAGCGAGATCAAGAAGAGGCTGAAGCTG
AAGGACGGCGGCCACTACGCCGCCGAGGTCAAGACCACCTACAAGGCCAAGAAGCCCGTGCAGCTGCCCG
GCGCCTACATCGTCGACATCAAGTTGGACATCGTG
