>Addgene plasmid #83498 | NPY-mApple | addgene partial sequence | sequence record 165466 | SV40pA-R 5'-GAAATTTGTGATGCTATTGC-3'
GCTGCAATAAACAAGTTAACAACAACAATTGCATTCATTTTATGTTTCAGGTTCAGGGGGAGGTGTGGGA
GGTTTTTTAAAGCAAGTAAAACCTCTACAAATGTGGTATGGCTGATTATGATCTAGAGTCGCGGCCGCTT
ACTTGTACAGCTCGTCCATGCCGCCGGTGGAGTGGCGGCCCTCGGCGCGTTCGTACTGTTCCACGATGGT
GTAGTCCTCGTTGTGGGACACGATGTCCAACTTGATGTCGACGATGTAGGCGCCGGGCAGCTGCACGGGC
TTCTTGGCCTTGTAGGTGGTCTTGACCTCGGCGGCGTAGTGGCCGCCGTCCTTCAGCTTCAGCCTCTTCT
TGATCTCGCTCTTCAGGGCGCCGTCCTCGGGGTACATCCGCTCCTCGGAGGCCTCCCAGCCCATGGTCTT
CTTCTGCATTACGGGGCCGTCGGAGGGGAAGTTGGTGCCGCGCAGCTTCACCTTGTAGATGAACACGCCG
TCCTGCAGGGAGGAGTCCTGGTTAACGTGAATAATGCCGCCGTCCTCGAAGTTCATCACGCGCTCCCACC
TGAAGCCCTCGGGGAAGGACAGCTTGAAGTAGTCGGGGATGTCGGCTGGGTGCTTAATGTAGACCTTGGA
GCCGTACATGAACTGAGGGGACAGGATGTCCCAGGCGAAGGGCAGGGGGCCACCCTTGGTCACCTTCAGC
TTAGCGGTCTGAAAGGCCTCGTAGGGGCGGCCCTCGCCCTCGCCCTCGATCTCGAACTCGTGGCCGTTCA
CGGAGCCCTCCATGTGCACCTTGAAGCGCATGAACTCCTTGATGATGGCCATGTTATTCTCCTCGCCCTT
GCTCACCATGGTGGCGACCGGTGGATCCCGGGCCCGCGGTACCGTCCACATTGCAGGGTCTTCAAGCCGA
GTTCTGGGAACATTTTCTGTGCTTTCTCTCATCAAGAGGTCTGAAATCAGTGTCTCTGGGCTGGATCGTT
TTCCATATCTCTGCCTGGTGATGAGGTTGATGTA
